>Addgene plasmid #104975 | pET28a-mxLOX1 | addgene full sequence | sequence record 202893 | Addgene NGS Result
TAATACGACTCACTATAGGGGAATTGTGAGCGGATAACAATTCCCCTCTAGAAATAATTTTGTTTAACTT
TAAGAAGGAGATATACCATGGGCAGCAGCCATCATCATCATCATCACAGCAGCGGCCTGGTGCCGCGCGG
CAGCCATATGAGCGCGAGTGTGACCCGGAGAGGTGGAGCTGATGACAGACGTTGGGACGGGCGCGCCCGC
GGCATGGGGACGGGGATGATGTTCGCAGGGCTGCGCCGATGGATGGGCGCTCTCGGGGGCAAAGGACGCG
AGAGCGGAAGCAACGAGGTGCTCGACGCGGAGGAGCTGTCCCGGTGGTACTCGGGGCTCGCGCTCGAGGA
GCGTCTGGCCATCAGCCGCGAGCTCGCACCGCGCGTCCGGGCTGTCCGTCCCGCGAGGGAGCCCAGCACG
CTGCCAGCCGTCGCGGTCGGGCGGTTGGTCTTCGAGCAGGACGGGCCCCAGGGCCCCATTCCCATGCATC
ACATCAAGGTGGAGCTGTGGGACCGGGACTTCGGCACGCCGGATGACTTCCTGGGGGAGGGGTTCACGGA
CTCGGATGGATGTTTTTCCATTCGCTATGACCCGGCCGACGCGGGCGTGAATGACCTGCCCGACCTGGAG
GTGCGCTTCTTCGAGCCCCAGCACAGCTTCCGCCCGGATGGGCGGGTGGTGGAGGCATGGTGCCGCATCG
GCTCTGAGAAGGGGCCGGATGACCAAGGTGGGCTCCACTACGACTTCGGCACGCTGCGGCTGCCTTACTG
GGAGTACGACCCCACGACGCCGTTGGCCCGGTTGCTTGTCACGGAGGAGGGGACTCCGCCCACGGCCTAC
GCGCCGGGGCGCGCGCTGGCGATGCTGAAGGCGGTGGCGCCCATCGAGCTCGTCAAGCGCCGCCACCTGC
TCCAGGGACGGCTGGGACAGGCGCCGAGCCTGGACAGGATTCAGGCGGACTATCCGGAGGCGATGACGGT
GCGGATGGAGCGCGAGTCGCCGGGCTCCACGCGCACCGACGCCTTCTTCGGAGAGCGGCTGCTCAACGGC
ATGTTCTCCACCCTCATGGATGGCGACCCGGAGGCTCCCGGGGACCCGGAGGCGTTCCGGCTCTACTTCC
CGTGGAACGCTTACGAGCAGGACGGCGTCCACTGCCTGCCGGACGTGGACGTGCGGCTGCGGCTGGTGGA
GGGGCGGCTGTTGCCGGTGCGCATCATCCTGGGCATGCGCGAGCCGGGCGCGACGGCGCCGGGCTCTCCC
GTGACGCGGCGGAGCTACACGCCCGCGGACGGCGAGGCCTGGGAGGCCGCCAAGCGGATGGCGCGGGTGA
GCGCGACGCTGGAGACGGAGCTGGGCAACCACCTGGGGCAGTGCCACTTCAACGTGGAGCAGTACGCCAT
CGCCGCGCACCGCAATCTGCGCCGCAGTCCGCTGCGCTGGCTGCTCATGCCGCACCTGCGGGAGGTGGTC
CTCATCAACCACTCCGCCAACGGCTTCCTCGTGGGACCCACCGGCTACATCACCCGCGCCAGCGCGCTCA
CCGAGCGCAGCGTGGAGACGCGGCTGTTGCACCTGATGGGCAGCTACGACTGGAAGGGCTTCGCGCCCGC
GCCGCCCATCTGCGAGTCGCACCGCTACGCACGCGCGGCGGGCCTGTTCTGGCGGCTGGTAGGGGAGCAC
GTGGATGCCTTCTTCGCCGAGCACGGCGCGGCGTTGGAGGCGCAGTGGAGCGAGGTGCGGCGCTTCTCGG
ACGACCTGGTGGGGCACTCGGCGCCCGCCTTCGTGTGCCGCTACCTGCGCGCGACGGTGCCGGGAAGGGC
GGCGCCGTGGTTCGTGCGCTCCGAGCGCATGGACCTGGACGCGAAGGTCGCCGCGACCCACGCCAAGGCC
GTCAGCGCGGTGACCCGGACGGACGCGCCCCAGCCCGGAGAGATGGAGGCGCTCAAGCAGTTGTGCCGGT
ACGTCATCTACTTCGCGACGTTCCGCCATGCCTGGGCCAACAACCTCCAATGGGACGACGCGGGCGAGGT
GCTCTATGCGTGCCTGGGCCTGCGCTGGGGCAAGGCGGGCGCGCTGTCGACGGAGGCGGACCATGACGTC
GCGCCGCCTCCGGAGGAGGCCACGGAGATGCTGTGGATTTCGTGGATGCTCTCGAAGACGAGCTACGGCT
TCCTGCTGGCCAACGAGGAGGCGGACGTGCATCCCCGCTTCGTGGAGTGCCTGCGCGCCCACGCCGCCGA
GTTCTCCGCGCTGGGGATGGACATCCGCACCGTCAGTTCCCGCATCAATATCTAAGCTTGCGGCCGCACT
CGAGCACCACCACCACCACCACTGAGATCCGGCTGCTAACAAAGCCCGAAAGGAAGCTGAGTTGGCTGCT
GCCACCGCTGAGCAATAACTAGCATAACCCCTTGGGGCCTCTAAACGGGTCTTGAGGGGTTTTTTGCTGA
AAGGAGGAACTATATCCGGATTGGCGAATGGG
[124 nt withheld, positions 2483-2606]
C
[91 nt withheld, positions 2608-2698]
A
[49 nt withheld, positions 2700-2748]
CCTTTGACGTTGGAGTCCACGTTCTTT
[37 nt withheld, positions 2776-2812]
ACCCTATCTCGGTCTATTCTTTTGATTTATAAGGGATTTTGCCGATTTCGGCCTATTGGTTAAAAAATGA
GCTGATTTAACAAAAATTTAACGCGAATTTTAACAAAATATTAACGCTTACAATTTAGGTGGCACTTTTC
GGGGAAATGTGCGCGGAACCCCTATTTGTTTATTTTTCTAAATACATTCAAATATGTATCCGCTCATGAA
TTAATTCTTAGAAAAACTCATCGAGCATCAAATGAAACTGCAATTTATTCATATCAGGATTATCAATACC
ATATTTTTGAAAAAGCCGTTTCTGTAATGAAGGAGAAAACTCACCGAGGCAGTTCCATAGGATGGCAAGA
TCCTGGTATCGGTCTGCGATTCCGACTCGTCCAACATCAATACAACCTATTAATTTCCCCTCGTCAAAAA
TAAGGTTATCAAGTGAGAAATCACCATGAGTGACGACTGAATCCGGTGAGAATGGCAAAAGTTTATGCAT
TTCTTTCCAGACTTGTTCAACAGGCCAGCCATTACGCTCGTCATCAAAATCACTCGCATCAACCAAACCG
TTATTCATTCGTGATTGCGCCTGAGCGAGACGAAATACGCGATCGCTGTTAAAAGGACAATTACAAACAG
GAATCGAATGCAACCGGCGCAGGAACACTGCCAGCGCATCAACAATATTTTCACCTGAATCAGGATATTC
TTCTAATACCTGGAATGCTGTTTTCCCGGGGATCGCAGTGGTGAGTAACCATGCATCATCAGGAGTACGG
ATAAAATGCTTGATGGTCGGAAGAGGCATAAATTCCGTCAGCCAGTTTAGTCTGACCATCTCATCTGTAA
CATCATTGGCAACGCTACCTTTGCCATGTTTCAGAAACAACTCTGGCGCATCGGGCTTCCCATACAATCG
ATAGATTGTCGCACCTGATTGCCCGACATTATCGCGAGCCCATTTATACCCATATAAATCAGCATCCATG
TTGGAATTTAATCGCGGCCTAGAGCAAGACGTTTCCCGTTGAATATGGCTCATAACACCCCTTGTATTAC
TGTTTATGTAAGCAGACAGTTTTATTGTTCATGACCAAAATCCCTTAACGTGAGTTTTCGTTCCACTGAG
CGTCAGACCCCGTAGAAAAGATCAAAGGATCTTCTTGAGATCCTTTTTTTCTGCGCGTAATCTGCTGCTT
GCAAACAAAAAAACCACCGCTACCAGCGGTGGTTTGTTTGCCGGATCAAGAGCTACCAACTCTTTTTCCG
AAGGTAACTGGCTTCAGCAGAGCGCAGATACCAAATACTGTCCTTCTAGTGTAGCCGTAGTTAGGCCACC
ACTTCAAGAACTCTGTAGCACCGCCTACATACCTCGCTCTGCTAATCCTGTTACCAGTGGCTGCTGCCAG
TGGCGATAAGTCGTGTCTTACCGGGTTGGACTCAAGACGATAGTTACCGGATAAGGCGCAGCGGTCGGGC
TGAACGGGGGGTTCGTGCACACAGCCCAGCTTGGAGCGAACGACCTACACCGAACTGAGATACCTACAGC
GTGAGCTATGAGAAAGCGCCACGCTTCCCGAAGGGAGAAAGGCGGACAGGTATCCGGTAAGCGGCAGGGT
CGGAACAGGAGAGCGCACGAGGGAGCTTCCAGGGGGAAACGCCTGGTATCTTTATAGTCCTGTCGGGTTT
CGCCACCTCTGACTTGAGCGTCGATTTTTGTGATGCTCGTCAGGGGGGCGGAGCCTATGGAAAAACGCCA
GCAACGCGGCCTTTTTACGGTTCCTGGCCTTTTGCTGGCCTTTTGCTCACATGTTCTTTCCTGCGTTATC
CCCTGATTCTGTGGATAACCGTATTACCGCCTTTGAGTGAGCTGATACCGCTCGCCGCAGCCGAACGACC
GAGCGCAGCGAGTCAGTGAGCGAGGAAGCGGAAGAGCGCCTGATGCGGTATTTTCTCCTTACGCATCTGT
GCGGTATTTCACACCGCAATGGTGCACTCTCAGTACAATCTGCTCTGATGCCGCATAGTTAAGCCAGTAT
ACACTCCGCTATCGCTACGTGACTGGGTCATGGCTGCGCCCCGACACCCGCCAACACCCGCTGACGCGCC
CTGACGGGCTTGTCTGCTCCCGGCATCCGCTTACAGACAAGCTGTGACCGTCTCCGGGAGCTGCATGTGT
CAGAGGTTTTCACCGTCATCACCGAAACGCGCGAGGCAGCTGCGGTAAAGCTCATCAGCGTGGTCGTGAA
GCGATTCACAGATGTCTGCCTGTTCATCCGCGTCCAGCTCGTTGAGTTTCTCCAGAAGCGTTAATGTCTG
GCTTCTGATAAAGCGGGCCATGTTAAGGGCGGTTTTTTCCTGTTTGGTCACTGATGCCTCCGTGTAAGGG
GGATTTCTGTTCATGGGGGTAATGATACCGATGAAACGAGAGAGGATGCTCACGATACGGGTTACTGATG
ATGAACATGCCCGGTTACTGGAACGTTGTGAGGGTAAACAACTGGCGGTATGGATGCGGCGGGACCAGAG
AAAAATCACTCAGGGTCAATGCCAGCGCTTCGTTAATACAGATGTAGGTGTTCCACAGGGTAGCCAGCAG
CATCCTGCGATGCAGATCCGGAACATAATGGTGCAGGGCGCTGACTTCCGCGTTTCCAGACTTTACGAAA
CACGGAAACCGAAGACCATTCATGTTGTTGCTCAGGTCGCAGACGTTTTGCAGCAGCAGTCGCTTCACGT
TCGCTCGCGTATCGGTGATTCATTCTGCTAACCAGTAAGGCAACCCCGCCAGCCTAGCCGGGTCCTCAAC
GACAGGAGCACGATCATGCGCACCCGTGGGGCCGCCATGCCGGCGATAATGGCCTGCTTCTCGCCGAAAC
GTTTGGTGGCGGGACCAGTGACGAAGGCTTGAGCGAGGGCGTGCAAGATTCCGAATACCGCAAGCGACAG
GCCGATCATCGTCGCGCTCCAGCGAAAGCGGTCCTCGCCGAAAATGACCCAGAGCGCTGCCGGCACCTGT
CCTACGAGTTGCATGATAAAGAAGACAGTCATAAGTGCGGCGACGATAGTCATGCCCCGCGCCCACCGGA
AGGAGCTGACTGGGTTGAAGGCTCTCAAGGGCATCGGTCGAGATCCCGGTGCCTAATGAGTGAGCTAACT
TACATTAATTGCGTTGCGCTCACTGCCCGCTTTCCAGTCGGGAAACCTGTCGTGCCAGCTGCATTAATGA
ATCGGCCAACGCGCGGGGAGAGGCGGTTTGCGTATTGGGCGCCAGGGTGGTTTTTCTTTTCACCAGTGAG
ACGGGCAACAGCTGATTGCCCTTCACCGCCTGGCCCTGAGAGAGTTGCAGCAAGCGGTCCACGCTGGTTT
GCCCCAGCAGGCGAAAATCCTGTTTGATGGTGGTTAACGGCGGGATATAACATGAGCTGTCTTCGGTATC
GTCGTATCCCACTACCGAGATATCCGCACCAACGCGCAGCCCGGACTCGGTAATGGCGCGCATTGCGCCC
AGCGCCATCTGATCGTTGGCAACCAGCATCGCAGTGGGAACGATGCCCTCATTCAGCATTTGCATGGTTT
GTTGAAAACCGGACATGGCACTCCAGTCGCCTTCCCGTTCCGCTATCGGCTGAATTTGATTGCGAGTGAG
ATATTTATGCCAGCCAGCCAGACGCAGACGCGCCGAGACAGAACTTAATGGGCCCGCTAACAGCGCGATT
TGCTGGTGACCCAATGCGACCAGATGCTCCACGCCCAGTCGCGTACCGTCTTCATGGGAGAAAATAATAC
TGTTGATGGGTGTCTGGTCAGAGACATCAAGAAATAACGCCGGAACATTAGTGCAGGCAGCTTCCACAGC
AATGGCATCCTGGTCATCCAGCGGATAGTTAATGATCAGCCCACTGACGCGTTGCGCGAGAAGATTGTGC
ACCGCCGCTTTACAGGCTTCGACGCCGCTTCGTTCTACCATCGACACCACCACGCTGGCACCCAGTTGAT
CGGCGCGAGATTTAATCGCCGCGACAATTTGCGACGGCGCGTGCAGGGCCAGACTGGAGGTGGCAACGCC
AATCAGCAACGACTGTTTGCCCGCCAGTTGTTGTGCCACGCGGTTGGGAATGTAATTCAGCTCCGCCATC
GCCGCTTCCACTTTTTCCCGCGTTTTCGCAGAAACGTGGCTGGCCTGGTTCACCACGCGGGAAACGGTCT
GATAAGAGACACCGGCATACTCTGCGACATCGTATAACGTTACTGGTTTCACATTCACCACCCTGAATTG
ACTCTCTTCCGGGCGCTATCATGCCATACCGCGAAAGGTTTTGCGCCATTCGATGGTGTCCGGGATCTCG
ACGCTCTCCCTTATGCGACTCCTGCATTAGGAAGCAGCCCAGTAGTAGGTTGAGGCCGTTGAGCACCGCC
GCCGCAAGGAATGGTGCATGCAAGGAGATGGCGCCCAACAGTCCCCCGGCCACGGGGCCTGCCACCATAC
CCACGCCGAAACAAGCGCTCATGAGCCCGAAGTGGCGAGCCCGATCTTCCCCATCGGTGATGTCGGCGAT
ATAGGCGCCAGCAACCGCACCTGTGGCGCCGGTGATGCCGGCCACGATGCGTCCGGCGTAGAGGATCGAG
ATCTCGATCCCGCGAAAT
Features (pLannotate 1.2.2; 20 found; start..end, strand, type, name):
      1..19      +  promoter       T7 promoter: promoter for bacteriophage T7 RNA polymerase
     20..44      +  protein_bind   lac operator: The lac repressor binds to the lac operator to inhibit transcription in E. coli. This inhibition can be relieved by adding lactose or isopropyl-β-D-thiogalactopyranoside (IPTG). lac repressor encoded by lacI
     59..81      +  RBS            RBS: efficient ribosome binding site from bacteriophage T7 gene 10 (Olins and Rangwala, 1989)
    100..116     +  CDS            capTEV™ (fragment): composite tag for in vivo biotinylation, TEV protease cleavage, and 6xHis tagging
    127..144     +  CDS            thrombin site: thrombin recognition and cleavage site
   2315..2332    +  CDS            9xHis (fragment): 9xHis affinity tag
   2342..2391    +  CDS            SET1 (fragment): solubility-enhancement tag derived from T7 phage gene 10B
   2399..2446    +  terminator     T7 terminator: transcription terminator for bacteriophage T7 RNA polymerase
   2483..2911    +  rep_origin     f1 ori (sequence partly withheld): f1 bacteriophage origin of replication; arrow indicates direction of (+) strand synthesis
   2964..3021    +  promoter       AmpR promoter (fragment): bla
   3030..3845    -  CDS            KanR: aminoglycoside phosphotransferase; aph(3')-Ia; confers resistance to kanamycin in bacteria or G418 (Geneticin®) in eukaryotes
   3967..4555    +  rep_origin     ori: high-copy-number ColE1/pMB1/pBR322/pUC origin of replication
   4741..4880    -  misc_feature   bom: basis of mobility region from pBR322
   4982..5173    -  CDS            rop: Rop protein, which maintains plasmids at low copy number; rop
   5190..5570    +  CDS            YPB1_ECOLX: Protein predicted: Swiss-Prot protein existence level 4. From Escherichia coli.
   5642..5933    -  CDS            TcR (fragment): tetracycline efflux protein; tet; confers resistance to tetracycline
   5948..5969    -  protein_bind   CAP binding site: CAP binding activates transcription in the presence of cAMP. E. coli catabolite activator protein
   5982..7064    -  CDS            lacI: lac repressor; lacI; The lac repressor binds to the lac operator to inhibit transcription in E. coli. This inhibition can be relieved by adding lactose or isopropyl-β-D-thiogalactopyranoside (IPTG).
   7065..7142    -  promoter       lacI promoter: lacI
   7150..7429    -  CDS            TcR (fragment): tetracycline efflux protein; tet; confers resistance to tetracycline
