[The description below was written by a language model from this plasmid's Addgene catalogue record and pLannotate feature annotations shown in this document.]
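Description:
pET28a-mxLOX1 is a bacterial expression plasmid built on the Novagen pET-28a backbone for producing a Myxococcus xanthus protein, MXAN_1745 (mxLOX1), in E. coli. The roughly 2.1 kb coding sequence was inserted between the EcoRI and NotI sites, both of which were retained. Transcription is driven by the T7 promoter with an adjacent lac operator, followed by the T7 gene 10 ribosome binding site. The plasmid carries its own lacI gene and promoter, so expression stays repressed until induced with IPTG in a host that supplies T7 RNA polymerase. The backbone contributes an N-terminal six-histidine tag and a thrombin cleavage site upstream of the insert, allowing metal-affinity purification and optional tag removal. A second short His-coding stretch lies downstream of the insert, ahead of the T7 terminator. Whether it is translated is not stated in the record, which lists only the N-terminal tag.

The plasmid is selected with kanamycin through the aph(3')-Ia gene and replicates from a ColE1/pBR322-type origin. It also retains the bom and rop elements and an f1 origin. The catalogue entry lists it as high copy, although rop is normally associated with lower copy number. The automated annotation does not label the insert itself, and its capTEV, 9xHis, SET1 and TcR fragment calls appear to be partial matches to ordinary pET backbone sequence rather than functional parts. The sequenced record is 7,450 nt, slightly shorter than the 7,498 bp stated total. Repository sequencing found an H193Q substitution in the protein, which the depositor reports does not affect function. The stated purpose is the biosynthesis of oxylipins by microbial enzymes, so the plasmid serves as a source of recombinant enzyme for that work.
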