Addgene plasmid #104975: pET28a-mxLOX1
Purpose: Biosynthesis of oxylipins by microbial enzymes
Depositing lab: Deokkun Oh. Depositing organization: Konkuk University.
Backbone
  Vector backbone: pET 28a
  Backbone manufacturer: Novagen
  Backbone size w/o insert (bp): 5369
  Total vector size (bp): 7498
  Vector type: Bacterial Expression
Growth in bacteria
  Bacterial resistance: Kanamycin, 50 μg/mL
  Growth temperature: 37°C
  Growth strain: NEB Stable
  Copy number: High Copy
Gene/Insert
  Gene/Insert name: MXAN_1745 (alt name: mxLOX1)
  Species: Myxococcus xanthus
  Insert size (bp): 2148
  GenBank ID: ABF 86480.1
  Entrez Gene: MXAN_1745 (a.k.a. MXAN_1745)
  Promoter: T7 promoter
  Tag / fusion protein: 6 histidine tag (N terminal on backbone)
  Cloning method: Restriction Enzyme; 5′ cloning site EcoRI (not destroyed); 3′ cloning site NotI (not destroyed)
  Sequencing primers: 5′ GGATTCATGAGCGCGAGTGTGA; 3′ GCGGCCGCTTAGATATTGATGC
Terms and licenses: Academic/Nonprofit Terms; Industry Terms: Not Available to Industry
Depositor comments: Addgene sequencing data found H193Q in the MXAN_1745 translation, that does not affect protein function
How to cite: pET28a-mxLOX1 was a gift from Deokkun Oh (Addgene plasmid # 104975 ; http://n2t.net/addgene:104975 ; RRID:Addgene_104975)
